Addgene plasmid #116624: pHAGE-PTEN-L247_P248delLP
Purpose: Lentiviral expression of PTEN L247_P248delLP
Depositing lab: Gordon Mills & Kenneth Scott. Depositing organization: Baylor College of Medicine. Publication: Systematic Functional Annotation of Somatic Mutations in Cancer. Ng PK, Li J, Jeong KJ, Shao S, Chen H, Tsang YH, Sengupta S, Wang Z, Bhavana VH, Tran R, Soewito S, Minussi DC, Moreno D, Kong K, Dogruluk T, Lu H, Gao J, Tokheim C, Zhou DC, Johnson AM, Zeng J, Ip CKM, Ju Z, Wester M, Yu S, Li Y, Vellano CP, Schultz N, Karchin R, Ding L, Lu Y, Cheung LWT, Chen K, Shaw KR, Meric-Bernstam F, Scott KL, Yi S, Sahni N, Liang H, Mills GB. Cancer Cell. 2018 Mar 12;33(3):450-462.e10. doi: 10.1016/j.ccell.2018.01.021. PubMed 29533785.
Backbone
  Vector backbone: pHAGE
  Vector type: Lentiviral
Growth in bacteria
  Bacterial resistance: Ampicillin, 100 μg/mL
  Growth temperature: 37°C
  Growth strain: Stbl3
  Copy number: High Copy
Gene/Insert
  Gene/Insert name: PTEN
  Species: H. sapiens (human)
  Mutation: L247_P248delLP
  Entrez Gene: PTEN (a.k.a. 10q23del, BZS, CWS1, DEC, GLM2, MHAM, MMAC1, PTEN1, PTENbeta, PTENgama, TEP1)
  Cloning method: Gateway Cloning
Terms and licenses: Academic/Nonprofit Terms; Industry Terms: Not Available to Industry
How to cite: pHAGE-PTEN-L247_P248delLP was a gift from Gordon Mills & Kenneth Scott (Addgene plasmid # 116624 ; http://n2t.net/addgene:116624 ; RRID:Addgene_116624)
