[The description below was written by a language model from this plasmid's Addgene catalogue record and pLannotate feature annotations shown in this document.]
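Description:
pHAGE-PTEN-L247_P248delLP is an HIV-1-based lentiviral expression plasmid built on the pHAGE backbone, carrying a human PTEN open reading frame with an in-frame deletion of two residues, leucine 247 and proline 248. It is maintained in E. coli through a high-copy ColE1/pUC-type origin and selected with ampicillin via the β-lactamase gene. The record lists a recombination-deficient strain for propagation, as is usual for plasmids carrying repeated LTR sequences.

The viral transfer cassette is bounded by a truncated 5' LTR and a self-inactivating ΔU3 3' LTR. It contains the Ψ packaging signal with an adjoining gag fragment, the Rev response element for Rev-dependent nuclear export of the genomic RNA, and the cPPT/CTS element that aids nuclear import and transduction. Within it, the constitutive human EF-1α promoter drives the PTEN coding sequence, which is flanked by attB1 and attB2 sites left by Gateway recombination. Downstream lie short T3 and T7 promoter sequences, a partial attB4 site and a V5 epitope tag annotation. The record does not indicate whether the V5 tag is fused in frame to PTEN, so tagging should not be assumed. An EMCV IRES then allows translation of puromycin N-acetyltransferase from the same transcript, linking puromycin selection of transduced mammalian cells to insert expression, and a WPRE enhances transcript stability and expression.

The stated purpose is lentiviral expression of this PTEN variant. It was deposited in connection with a study on the systematic functional annotation of somatic mutations in cancer, consistent with use in stably expressing the mutant tumour suppressor in cell lines to assess its functional consequences.
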