Features (pLannotate 1.2.2; 30 found; start..end, strand, type, name):
    377..634     +  LTR            5' LTR (truncated): truncated 5' long terminal repeat (LTR) from HIV-1
    681..806     +  misc_feature   HIV-1 Ψ: packaging signal of human immunodeficiency virus type 1
    790..1128    +  CDS            HIV-1 gag (fragment): gag protein from human immunodeficiency virus 1; gag
   1303..1536    +  misc_feature   RRE: The Rev response element (RRE) of HIV-1 allows for Rev-dependent mRNA export from the nucleus to the cytoplasm.
   1913..2013    +  CDS            Rev (fragment): human immunodeficiency virus 1 (HIV-1) Rev protein; rev; enhances nuclear export of unspliced and incompletely spliced viral mRNAs
   2058..2175    +  misc_feature   cPPT/CTS: central polypurine tract and central termination sequence of HIV-1
   2223..3401    +  promoter       EF-1α promoter: strong constitutive promoter for human elongation factor EF-1α
   3422..3442    +  protein_bind   attB1: mutant version of attB; core recombination site for the Gateway® BP reaction BP Clonase™
   3448..4650    +  CDS            PTEN: PTEN_HUMAN - Also known as MMAC1, TEP1. Experimental evidence at protein level: Swiss-Prot protein existence level 1. [Isoform alpha]: Functional kinase, like isoform 1 it antagonizes the PI3K-AKT/PKB signaling pathway. Plays a role in mitochondrial energetic metabolism by promoting COX activity and ATP production, via collaboration with isoform 1 in increasing protein levels of PINK1. From Homo sapiens (Human).
   4655..4679    -  protein_bind   attB2: mutant version of attB; recombination site for the Gateway® BP reaction BP Clonase™
   4687..4705    +  promoter       T3 promoter: promoter for bacteriophage T3 RNA polymerase
   4731..4749    -  promoter       T7 promoter: promoter for bacteriophage T7 RNA polymerase
   4755..4773    -  protein_bind   attB4 (fragment): mutant version of attB; core recombination site for the Gateway® BP reaction BP Clonase™
   4829..4870    +  CDS            V5 tag: epitope tag from simian virus 5
   4996..5458    +  misc_feature   IRES: internal ribosome entry site (IRES) of the encephalomyocarditis virus (EMCV)
   5472..6069    +  CDS            PuroR (fragment): puromycin N-acetyltransferase; pac from Streptomyces; confers resistance to puromycin
   6085..6673    +  misc_feature   WPRE: woodchuck hepatitis virus posttranscriptional regulatory element
   6681..6746    +  CDS            nef (fragment): NEF_HV1Z2 - Experimental evidence at protein level: Swiss-Prot protein existence level 1. Extracellular Nef protein targets CD4(+) T-lymphocytes for apoptosis by interacting with CXCR4 surface receptors. From Human immunodeficiency virus type 1 group M subtype D (isolate Z2/CDC-Z34) (HIV-1).
   6748..6981    +  LTR            3' LTR (ΔU3): self-inactivating 3' long terminal repeat (LTR) from HIV-1
   7186..7290    +  promoter       AmpR promoter: bla
   7291..8151    +  CDS            AmpR: β-lactamase; bla; confers resistance to ampicillin, carbenicillin, and related antibiotics
   8322..8910    +  rep_origin     ori: high-copy-number ColE1/pMB1/pBR322/pUC origin of replication
   9093..9147    +  CDS            lacI (fragment): lac repressor; lacI; The lac repressor binds to the lac operator to inhibit transcription in E. coli. This inhibition can be relieved by adding lactose or isopropyl-β-D-thiogalactopyranoside (IPTG).
   9153..9246    +  rep_origin     SV40 ori (fragment): SV40 origin of replication
   9271..9308    +  CDS            lacI (fragment): lac repressor; lacI; The lac repressor binds to the lac operator to inhibit transcription in E. coli. This inhibition can be relieved by adding lactose or isopropyl-β-D-thiogalactopyranoside (IPTG).
   9321..9342    +  protein_bind   CAP binding site: CAP binding activates transcription in the presence of cAMP. E. coli catabolite activator protein
   9357..9387    +  promoter       lac promoter: promoter for the E. coli lac operon
   9395..9411    +  protein_bind   lac operator: The lac repressor binds to the lac operator to inhibit transcription in E. coli. This inhibition can be relieved by adding lactose or isopropyl-β-D-thiogalactopyranoside (IPTG). lac repressor encoded by lacI
   9445..9528    +  polyA_signal   SV40 poly(A) signal (fragment): SV40 polyadenylation signal
   9695..329     +  CDS            nef (fragment) (across the origin): NEF_HV1BR - Experimental evidence at protein level: Swiss-Prot protein existence level 1. Extracellular Nef protein targets CD4(+) T-lymphocytes for apoptosis by interacting with CXCR4 surface receptors (PubMed:14990729). From Human immunodeficiency virus type 1 group M subtype B (isolate BRU/LAI) (HIV-1).
>Addgene plasmid #116624 | pHAGE-PTEN-L247_P248delLP | addgene full sequence | sequence record 250725 | Addgene NGS Result
TGGAAGGGCTAATTCACTCCCAAAGAAGACAAGATATCCTTGATCTGTGGATCTACCACACACAAGGCTA
CTTCCCTGATTAGCAGAACTACACACCAGGGCCAGGGGTCAGATATCCACTGACCTTTGGATGGTGCTAC
AAGCTAGTACCAGTTGAGCCAGATAAGGTAGAAGAGGCCAATAAAGGAGAGAACACCAGCTTGTTACACC
CTGTGAGCCTGCATGGGATGGATGACCCGGAGAGAGAAGTGTTAGAGTGGAGGTTTGACAGCCGCCTAGC
ATTTCATCACGTGGCCCGAGAGCTGCATCCGGAGTACTTCAAGAACTGCTGATATCGAGCTTGCTACAAG
GGACTTTCCGCTGGGGACTTTCCAGGGAGGCGTGGCCTGGGCGGGACTGGGGAGTGGCGAGCCCTCAGAT
CCTGCATATAAGCAGCTGCTTTTTGCCTGTACTGGGTCTCTCTGGTTAGACCAGATCTGAGCCTGGGAGC
TCTCTGGCTAACTAGGGAACCCACTGCTTAAGCCTCAATAAAGCTTGCCTTGAGTGCTTCAAGTAGTGTG
TGCCCGTCTGTTGTGTGACTCTGGTAACTAGAGATCCCTCAGACCCTTTTAGTCAGTGTGGAAAATCTCT
AGCAGTGGCGCCCGAACAGGGACTTGAAAGCGAAAGGGAAACCAGAGGAGCTCTCTCGACGCAGGACTCG
GCTTGCTGAAGCGCGCACGGCAAGAGGCGAGGGGCGGCGACTGGTGAGTACGCCAAAAATTTTGACTAGC
GGAGGCTAGAAGGAGAGAGATGGGTGCGAGAGCGTCAGTATTAAGCGGGGGAGAATTAGATCGCGATGGG
AAAAAATTCGGTTAAGGCCAGGGGGAAAGAAAAAATATAAATTAAAACATATAGTATGGGCAAGCAGGGA
GCTAGAACGATTCGCAGTTAATCCTGGCCTGTTAGAAACATCAGAAGGCTGTAGACAAATACTGGGACAG
CTACAACCATCCCTTCAGACAGGATCAGAAGAACTTAGATCATTATATAATACAGTAGCAACCCTCTATT
GTGTGCATCAAAGGATAGAGATAAAAGACACCAAGGAAGCTTTAGACAAGATAGAGGAAGAGCAAAACAA
AAGTAAGACCACCGCACAGCAAGCGGCCGGCCGCTGATCTTCAGACCTGGAGGAGGAGATATGAGGGACA
ATTGGAGAAGTGAATTATATAAATATAAAGTAGTAAAAATTGAACCATTAGGAGTAGCACCCACCAAGGC
AAAGAGAAGAGTGGTGCAGAGAGAAAAAAGAGCAGTGGGAATAGGAGCTTTGTTCCTTGGGTTCTTGGGA
GCAGCAGGAAGCACTATGGGCGCAGCGTCAATGACGCTGACGGTACAGGCCAGACAATTATTGTCTGGTA
TAGTGCAGCAGCAGAACAATTTGCTGAGGGCTATTGAGGCGCAACAGCATCTGTTGCAACTCACAGTCTG
GGGCATCAAGCAGCTCCAGGCAAGAATCCTGGCTGTGGAAAGATACCTAAAGGATCAACAGCTCCTGGGG
ATTTGGGGTTGCTCTGGAAAACTCATTTGCACCACTGCTGTGCCTTGGAATGCTAGTTGGAGTAATAAAT
CTCTGGAACAGATTTGGAATCACACGACCTGGATGGAGTGGGACAGAGAAATTAACAATTACACAAGCTT
AATACACTCCTTAATTGAAGAATCGCAAAACCAGCAAGAAAAGAATGAACAAGAATTATTGGAATTAGAT
AAATGGGCAAGTTTGTGGAATTGGTTTAACATAACAAATTGGCTGTGGTATATAAAATTATTCATAATGA
TAGTAGGAGGCTTGGTAGGTTTAAGAATAGTTTTTGCTGTACTTTCTATAGTGAATAGAGTTAGGCAGGG
ATATTCACCATTATCGTTTCAGACCCACCTCCCAACCCCGAGGGGACCCGACAGGCCCGAAGGAATAGAA
GAAGAAGGTGGAGAGAGAGACAGAGACAGATCCATTCGATTAGTGAACGGATCTCGACGGTATCGCCGAA
TTCACAAATGGCAGTATTCATCCACAATTTTAAAAGAAAAGGGGGGATTGGGGGGTACAGTGCAGGGGAA
AGAATAGTAGACATAATAGCAACAGACATACAAACTAAAGAATTACAAAAACAAATTACAAAAATTCAAA
ATTTTCGGGTTTATTACAGGGACAGCAGAGATCCAGTTTGGACTAGTCGTGAGGCTCCGGTGCCCGTCAG
TGGGCAGAGCGCACATCGCCCACAGTCCCCGAGAAGTTGGGGGGAGGGGTCGGCAATTGAACCGGTGCCT
AGAGAAGGTGGCGCGGGGTAAACTGGGAAAGTGATGTCGTGTACTGGCTCCGCCTTTTTCCCGAGGGTGG
GGGAGAACCGTATATAAGTGCAGTAGTCGCCGTGAACGTTCTTTTTCGCAACGGGTTTGCCGCCAGAACA
CAGGTAAGTGCCGTGTGTGGTTCCCGCGGGCCTGGCCTCTTTACGGGTTATGGCCCTTGCGTGCCTTGAA
TTACTTCCACCTGGCTGCAGTACGTGATTCTTGATCCCGAGCTTCGGGTTGGAAGTGGGTGGGAGAGTTC
GAGGCCTTGCGCTTAAGGAGCCCCTTCGCCTCGTGCTTGAGTTGAGGCCTGGCCTGGGCGCTGGGGCCGC
CGCGTGCGAATCTGGTGGCACCTTCGCGCCTGTCTCGCTGCTTTCGATAAGTCTCTAGCCATTTAAAATT
TTTGATGACCTGCTGCGACGCTTTTTTTCTGGCAAGATAGTCTTGTAAATGCGGGCCAAGATCTGCACAC
TGGTATTTCGGTTTTTGGGGCCGCGGGCGGCGACGGGGCCCGTGCGTCCCAGCGCACATGTTCGGCGAGG
CGGGGCCTGCGAGCGCGGCCACCGAGAATCGGACGGGGGTAGTCTCAAGCTGGCCGGCCTGCTCTGGTGC
CTGGCCTCGCGCCGCCGTGTATCGCCCCGCCCTGGGCGGCAAGGCTGGCCCGGTCGGCACCAGTTGCGTG
AGCGGAAAGATGGCCGCTTCCCGGCCCTGCTGCAGGGAGCTCAAAATGGAGGACGCGGCGCTCGGGAGAG
CGGGCGGGTGAGTCACCCACACAAAGGAAAAGGGCCTTTCCGTCCTCAGCCGTCGCTTCATGTGACTCCA
CGGAGTACCGGGCGCCGTCCAGGCACCTCGATTAGTTCTCGAGCTTTTGGAGTACGTCGTCTTTAGGTTG
GGGGGAGGGGTTTTATGCGATGGAGTTTCCCCACACTGAGTGGGTGGAGACTGAAGTTAGGCCAGCTTGG
CACTTGATGTAATTCTCCTTGGAATTTGCCCTTTTTGAGTTTGGATCTTGGTTCATTCTCAAGCCTCAGA
CAGTGGTTCAAAGTTTTTTTCTTCCATTTCAGGTGTCGTGAAGCGGCCCTGCAGATATCAACAAGTTTGT
ACAAAAAAGCAGGCACCATGACAGCCATCATCAAAGAGATCGTTAGCAGAAACAAAAGGAGATATCAAGA
GGATGGATTCGACTTAGACTTGACCTATATTTATCCAAACATTATTGCTATGGGATTTCCTGCAGAAAGA
CTTGAAGGCGTATACAGGAACAATATTGATGATGTAGTAAGGTTTTTGGATTCAAAGCATAAAAACCATT
ACAAGATATACAATCTTTGTGCTGAAAGACATTATGACACCGCCAAATTTAATTGCAGAGTTGCACAATA
TCCTTTTGAAGACCATAACCCACCACAGCTAGAACTTATCAAACCCTTTTGTGAAGATCTTGACCAATGG
CTAAGTGAAGATGACAATCATGTTGCAGCAATTCACTGTAAAGCTGGAAAGGGACGAACTGGTGTAATGA
TATGTGCATATTTATTACATCGGGGCAAATTTTTAAAGGCACAAGAGGCCCTAGATTTCTATGGGGAAGT
AAGGACCAGAGACAAAAAGGGAGTAACTATTCCCAGTCAGAGGCGCTATGTGTATTATTATAGCTACCTG
TTAAAGAATCATCTGGATTATAGACCAGTGGCACTGTTGTTTCACAAGATGATGTTTGAAACTATTCCAA
TGTTCAGTGGCGGAACTTGCAATCCTCAGTTTGTGGTCTGCCAGCTAAAGGTGAAGATATATTCCTCCAA
TTCAGGACCCACACGACGGGAAGACAAGTTCATGTACTTTGAGTTCCCTCAGCCGGTGTGTGGTGATATC
AAAGTAGAGTTCTTCCACAAACAGAACAAGATGCTAAAAAAGGACAAAATGTTTCACTTTTGGGTAAATA
CATTCTTCATACCAGGACCAGAGGAAACCTCAGAAAAAGTAGAAAATGGAAGTCTATGTGATCAAGAAAT
CGATAGCATTTGCAGTATAGAGCGTGCAGATAATGACAAGGAATATCTAGTACTTACTTTAACAAAAAAT
GATCTTGACAAAGCAAATAAAGACAAAGCCAACCGATACTTTTCTCCAAATTTTAAGGTGAAGCTGTACT
TCACAAAAACAGTAGAGGAGCCGTCAAATCCAGAGGCTAGCAGTTCAACTTCTGTAACACCAGATGTTAG
TGACAATGAACCTGATCATTATAGATATTCTGACACCACTGACTCTGATCCAGAGAATGAACCTTTTGAT
GAAGATCAGCATACACAAATTACAAAAGTCTAGAACCCAGCTTTCTTGTACAAAGTGGTGATATCCAATT
AACCCTCACTAAAGGTTGTGAATGATTAATGAATAGAAGCCCTATAGTGAGTCGTATTACCACCCAACTT
TTCTATACAAAGTGGTTGATATCCAGCACAGTGGCGGCCGCTCGAGTCTAGAGGGCCCGCGGTTCGAAGG
TAAGCCTATCCCTAACCCTCTCCTCGGTCTCGATTCTACGCGTACCGGTTAGTAATGAGATCCCTCCCCC
CCCCCTAACGTTACTGGCCGAAGCCGCTTGGAATAAGGCCGGTGTGCGTTTGTCTATATGTTATTTTCCA
CCATATTGCCGTCTTTTGGCAATGTGAGGGCCCGGAAACCTGGCCCTGTCTTCTTGACGAGCATTCCTAG
GGGTCTTTCCCCTCTCGCCAAAGGAATGCAAGGTCTGTTGAATGTCGTGAAGGAAGCAGTTCCTCTGGAA
GCTTCTTGAAGACAAACAACGTCTGTAGCGACCCTTTGCAGGCAGCGGAACCCCCCACCTGGCGACAGGT
GCCTCTGCGGCCAAAAGCCACGTGTATAAGATACACCTGCAAAGGCGGCACAACCCCAGTGCCACGTTGT
GAGTTGGATAGTTGTGGAAAGAGTCAAATGGCTCTCCTCAAGCGTATTCAACAAGGGGCTGAAGGATGCC
CAGAAGGTACCCCATTGTATGGGATCTGATCTGGGGCCTCGGTGCACATGCTTTACATGTGTTTAGTCGA
GGTTAAAAAAACGTCTAGGCCCCCCGAACCACGGGGACGTGGTTTTCCTTTGAAAAACACGATGATAATA
TGGCCACACATATGACCGAGTACAAGCCCACGGTGCGCCTCGCCACCCGCGACGACGTCCCCAGGGCCGT
ACGCACCCTCGCCGCCGCGTTCGCCGACTACCCCGCCACGCGCCACACCGTCGATCCGGACCGCCACATC
GAGCGGGTCACCGAGCTGCAAGAACTCTTCCTCACGCGCGTCGGGCTCGACATCGGCAAGGTGTGGGTCG
CGGACGACGGCGCCGCGGTGGCGGTCTGGACCACGCCGGAGAGCGTCGAAGCGGGGGCGGTGTTCGCCGA
GATCGGCCCGCGCATGGCCGAGTTGAGCGGTTCCCGGCTGGCCGCGCAGCAACAGATGGAAGGCCTCCTG
GCGCCGCACCGGCCCAAGGAGCCCGCGTGGTTCCTGGCCACCGTCGGCGTCTCGCCCGACCACCAGGGCA
AGGGTCTGGGCAGCGCCGTCGTGCTCCCCGGAGTGGAGGCGGCCGAGCGCGCCGGGGTGCCCGCCTTCCT
GGAGACCTCCGCGCCCCGCAACCTCCCCTTCTACGAGCGGCTCGGCTTCACCGTCACCGCCGACGTCGAG
GTGCCCGAAGGACCGCGCACCTGGTGCATGACCCGCAAGCCCGGTGCCTAAATCGATAGATCCTAATCAA
CCTCTGGATTACAAAATTTGTGAAAGATTGACTGGTATTCTTAACTATGTTGCTCCTTTTACGCTATGTG
GATACGCTGCTTTAATGCCTTTGTATCATGCTATTGCTTCCCGTATGGCTTTCATTTTCTCCTCCTTGTA
TAAATCCTGGTTGCTGTCTCTTTATGAGGAGTTGTGGCCCGTTGTCAGGCAACGTGGCGTGGTGTGCACT
GTGTTTGCTGACGCAACCCCCACTGGTTGGGGCATTGCCACCACCTGTCAGCTCCTTTCCGGGACTTTCG
CTTTCCCCCTCCCTATTGCCACGGCGGAACTCATCGCCGCCTGCCTTGCCCGCTGCTGGACAGGGGCTCG
GCTGTTGGGCACTGACAATTCCGTGGTGTTGTCGGGGAAATCATCGTCCTTTCCTTGGCTGCTCGCCTGT
GTTGCCACCTGGATTCTGCGCGGGACGTCCTTCTGCTACGTCCCTTCGGCCCTCAATCCAGCGGACCTTC
CTTCCCGCGGCCTGCTGCCGGCTCTGCGGCCTCTTCCGCGTCTTCGCCTTCGCCCTCAGACGAGTCGGAT
CTCCCTTTGGGCCGCCTCCCCGCCTGAGATCCTTTAAGACCAATGACTTACAAGGCAGCTGTAGATCTTA
GCCACTTTTTAAAAGAAAAGGGGGGACTGGAAGGGCTAATTCACTCCCAACGAAGACAAGATCTGCTTTT
TGCTTGTACTGGGTCTCTCTGGTTAGACCAGATCTGAGCCTGGGAGCTCTCTGGCTAACTAGGGAACCCA
CTGCTTAAGCCTCAATAAAGCTTGCCTTGAGTGCTTCAAGTAGTGTGTGCCCGTCTGTTGTGTGACTCTG
GTAACTAGAGATCCCTCAGACCCTTTTAGTCAGTGTGGAAAATCTCTAGCAGTAGTAGTTCATGTCATCT
TATTATTCAGTATTTATAACTTGCAAAGAAATGAATATCAGAGAGTGAGAGGCCCGGGTTAATTAAGGAA
AGGGCTAGATCATTCTTGAAGACGAAAGGGCCTCGTGATACGCCTATTTTTATAGGTTAATGTCATGATA
ATAATGGTTTCTTAGACGTCAGGTGGCACTTTTCGGGGAAATGTGCGCGGAACCCCTATTTGTTTATTTT
TCTAAATACATTCAAATATGTATCCGCTCATGAGACAATAACCCTGATAAATGCTTCAATAATATTGAAA
AAGGAAGAGTATGAGTATTCAACATTTCCGTGTCGCCCTTATTCCCTTTTTTGCGGCATTTTGCCTTCCT
GTTTTTGCTCACCCAGAAACGCTGGTGAAAGTAAAAGATGCTGAAGATCAGTTGGGTGCACGAGTGGGTT
ACATCGAACTGGATCTCAACAGCGGTAAGATCCTTGAGAGTTTTCGCCCCGAAGAACGTTTTCCAATGAT
GAGCACTTTTAAAGTTCTGCTATGTGGCGCGGTATTATCCCGTGTTGACGCCGGGCAAGAGCAACTCGGT
CGCCGCATACACTATTCTCAGAATGACTTGGTTGAGTACTCACCAGTCACAGAAAAGCATCTTACGGATG
GCATGACAGTAAGAGAATTATGCAGTGCTGCCATAACCATGAGTGATAACACTGCGGCCAACTTACTTCT
GACAACGATCGGAGGACCGAAGGAGCTAACCGCTTTTTTGCACAACATGGGGGATCATGTAACTCGCCTT
GATCGTTGGGAACCGGAGCTGAATGAAGCCATACCAAACGACGAGCGTGACACCACGATGCCTGTAGCAA
TGGCAACAACGTTGCGCAAACTATTAACTGGCGAACTACTTACTCTAGCTTCCCGGCAACAATTAATAGA
CTGGATGGAGGCGGATAAAGTTGCAGGACCACTTCTGCGCTCGGCCCTTCCGGCTGGCTGGTTTATTGCT
GATAAATCTGGAGCCGGTGAGCGTGGGTCTCGCGGTATCATTGCAGCACTGGGGCCAGATGGTAAGCCCT
CCCGTATCGTAGTTATCTACACGACGGGGAGTCAGGCAACTATGGATGAACGAAATAGACAGATCGCTGA
GATAGGTGCCTCACTGATTAAGCATTGGTAACTGTCAGACCAAGTTTACTCATATATACTTTAGATTGAT
TTAAAACTTCATTTTTAATTTAAAAGGATCTAGGTGAAGATCCTTTTTGATAATCTCATGACCAAAATCC
CTTAACGTGAGTTTTCGTTCCACTGAGCGTCAGACCCCGTAGAAAAGATCAAAGGATCTTCTTGAGATCC
TTTTTTTCTGCGCGTAATCTGCTGCTTGCAAACAAAAAAACCACCGCTACCAGCGGTGGTTTGTTTGCCG
GATCAAGAGCTACCAACTCTTTTTCCGAAGGTAACTGGCTTCAGCAGAGCGCAGATACCAAATACTGTTC
TTCTAGTGTAGCCGTAGTTAGGCCACCACTTCAAGAACTCTGTAGCACCGCCTACATACCTCGCTCTGCT
AATCCTGTTACCAGTGGCTGCTGCCAGTGGCGATAAGTCGTGTCTTACCGGGTTGGACTCAAGACGATAG
TTACCGGATAAGGCGCAGCGGTCGGGCTGAACGGGGGGTTCGTGCACACAGCCCAGCTTGGAGCGAACGA
CCTACACCGAACTGAGATACCTACAGCGTGAGCTATGAGAAAGCGCCACGCTTCCCGAAGGGAGAAAGGC
GGACAGGTATCCGGTAAGCGGCAGGGTCGGAACAGGAGAGCGCACGAGGGAGCTTCCAGGGGGAAACGCC
TGGTATCTTTATAGTCCTGTCGGGTTTCGCCACCTCTGACTTGAGCGTCGATTTTTGTGATGCTCGTCAG
GGGGGCGGAGCCTATGGAAAAACGCCAGCAACGCGGCCTTTTTACGGTTCCTGGCCTTTTGCTGGCCTTT
TGCTCACATGTTCTTTCCTGCGTTATCCCCTGATTCTGTGGATAACCGTATTACCGCCTTTGAGTGAGCT
GATACCGCTCGCCGCAGCCGAACGACCGAGCGCAGCGAGTCAGTGAGCGAGGAAGCGGAAGAGCGCCCAA
TACGCAAACCGCCTCTCCCCGCGCGTTGGCCGATTCATTAATGCAGCAAGCTCATGGCTGACTAATTTTT
TTTATTTATGCAGAGGCCGAGGCCGCCTCGGCCTCTGAGCTATTCCAGAAGTAGTGAGGAGGCTTTTTTG
GAGGCCTAGGCTTTTGCAAAAAGCTCCCCGTGGCACGACAGGTTTCCCGACTGGAAAGCGGGCAGTGAGC
GCAACGCAATTAATGTGAGTTAGCTCACTCATTAGGCACCCCAGGCTTTACACTTTATGCTTCCGGCTCG
TATGTTGTGTGGAATTGTGAGCGGATAACAATTTCACACAGGAAACAGCTATGACATGATTACGAATTTC
ACAAATAAAGCATTTTTTTCACTGCATTCTAGTTGTGGTTTGTCCAAACTCATCAATGTATCTTATCATG
TCTGGATCAACTGGATAACTCAAGCTAACCAAAATCATCCCAAACTTCCCACCCCATACCCTATTACCAC
TGCCAATTACCTGTGGTTTCATTTACTCTAAACCTGTGATTCCTCTGAATTATTTTCATTTTAAAGAAAT
TGTATTTGTTAAATATGTACTACAAACTTAGTAGT
