>Addgene plasmid #116624 | pHAGE-PTEN-L247_P248delLP | depositor partial sequence | sequence record 219499 | insert
ATGACAGCCATCATCAAAGAGATCGTTAGCAGAAACAAAAGGAGATATCAAGAGGATGGATTCGACTTAG
ACTTGACCTATATTTATCCAAACATTATTGCTATGGGATTTCCTGCAGAAAGACTTGAAGGCGTATACAG
GAACAATATTGATGATGTAGTAAGGTTTTTGGATTCAAAGCATAAAAACCATTACAAGATATACAATCTT
TGTGCTGAAAGACATTATGACACCGCCAAATTTAATTGCAGAGTTGCACAATATCCTTTTGAAGACCATA
ACCCACCACAGCTAGAACTTATCAAACCCTTTTGTGAAGATCTTGACCAATGGCTAAGTGAAGATGACAA
TCATGTTGCAGCAATTCACTGTAAAGCTGGAAAGGGACGAACTGGTGTAATGATATGTGCATATTTATTA
CATCGGGGCAAATTTTTAAAGGCACAAGAGGCCCTAGATTTCTATGGGGAAGTAAGGACCAGAGACAAAA
AGGGAGTAACTATTCCCAGTCAGAGGCGCTATGTGTATTATTATAGCTACCTGTTAAAGAATCATCTGGA
TTATAGACCAGTGGCACTGTTGTTTCACAAGATGATGTTTGAAACTATTCCAATGTTCAGTGGCGGAACT
TGCAATCCTCAGTTTGTGGTCTGCCAGCTAAAGGTGAAGATATATTCCTCCAATTCAGGACCCACACGAC
GGGAAGACAAGTTCATGTACTTTGAGTTCCCTCAGCCGGTGTGTGGTGATATCAAAGTAGAGTTCTTCCA
CAAACAGAACAAGATGCTAAAAAAGGACAAAATGTTTCACTTTTGGGTAAATACATTCTTCATACCAGGA
CCAGAGGAAACCTCAGAAAAAGTAGAAAATGGAAGTCTATGTGATCAAGAAATCGATAGCATTTGCAGTA
TAGAGCGTGCAGATAATGACAAGGAATATCTAGTACTTACTTTAACAAAAAATGATCTTGACAAAGCAAA
TAAAGACAAAGCCAACCGATACTTTTCTCCAAATTTTAAGGTGAAGCTGTACTTCACAAAAACAGTAGAG
GAGCCGTCAAATCCAGAGGCTAGCAGTTCAACTTCTGTAACACCAGATGTTAGTGACAATGAACCTGATC
ATTATAGATATTCTGACACCACTGACTCTGATCCAGAGAATGAACCTTTTGATGAAGATCAGCATACACA
AATTACAAAAGTCTGA
